>Addgene plasmid #156589 | pD649-HAsp-TNFRSF11A-Fc(DAPA)-AviTag-6xHis | addgene full sequence | sequence record 426827 | Addgene NGS Result
TTTCAATATTATTGAAGCATTTATCAGGGTTATTGTCTCATGAGCGGATACATATTTGAATGTATTTAGA
AAAATAAACAAATAGGGGTCAGTGTTACAACCAATTAACCAATTCTGAACATTATCGCGAGCCCATTTAT
ACCTGAATATGGCTCATAACACCCCTTGCTCATGACCAAAATCCCTTAACGTGAGTTACGCGCGCGTCGT
TCCACTGAGCGTCAGACCCCGTAGAAAAGATCAAAGGATCTTCTTGAGATCCTTTTTTTCTGCGCGTAAT
CTGCTGCTTGCAAACAAAAAAACCACCGCTACCAGCGGTGGTTTGTTTGCCGGATCAAGAGCTACCAACT
CTTTTTCCGAAGGTAACTGGCTTCAGCAGAGCGCAGATACCAAATACTGTTCTTCTAGTGTAGCCGTAGT
TAGCCCACCACTTCAAGAACTCTGTAGCACCGCCTACATACCTCGCTCTGCTAATCCTGTTACCAGTGGC
TGCTGCCAGTGGCGATAAGTCGTGTCTTACCGGGTTGGACTCAAGACGATAGTTACCGGATAAGGCGCAG
CGGTCGGGCTGAACGGGGGGTTCGTGCACACAGCCCAGCTTGGAGCGAACGACCTACACCGAACTGAGAT
ACCTACAGCGTGAGCTATGAGAAAGCGCCACGCTTCCCGAAGGGAGAAAGGCGGACAGGTATCCGGTAAG
CGGCAGGGTCGGAACAGGAGAGCGCACGAGGGAGCTTCCAGGGGGAAACGCCTGGTATCTTTATAGTCCT
GTCGGGTTTCGCCACCTCTGACTTGAGCGTCGATTTTTGTGATGCTCGTCAGGGGGGCGGAGCCTATGGA
AAAACGCCAGCAACGCGGCCTTTTTACGGTTCCTGGCCTTTTGCTGGCCTTTTGCTCACATGTTCTTTCC
TGCGTTATCCCCTGATTCTGTGGATAACCGTATTACCGCCTTTGAGTGAGCTGATACCGCTCGCCGCAGC
CGAACGACCGAGCGCAGCGAGTCAGTGAGCGAGGAAGCGGAAGGCGAGAGTAGGGAACTGCCAGGCATCA
AACTAAGCAGAAGGCCCCTGACGGATGGCCTTTTTGCGTTTCTACAAACTCTTTCTGTGTTGTAAAACGA
CGGCCAGTCTTAAGCTCGGGCCCCCTGGGCGGTTCTGATAACGAGTAATCGTTAATCCGCAAATAACGTA
AAAACCCGCTTCGGCGGGTTTTTTTATGGGGGGAGTTTAGGGAAAGAGCATTTGTCAGAATATTTAAGGG
CGCCTGTCACTTTGCTTGATATATGAGAATTATTTAACCTTATAAATGAGAAAAAAGCAACGCACTTTAA
ATAAGATACGTTGCTTTTTCGATTGATGAACACCTATAATTAAACTATTCATCTATTATTTATGATTTTT
TGTATATACAATATTTCTAGTTTGTTAAAGAGAATTAAGAAAATAAATCTCGAAAATAATAAAGGGAAAA
TCAGTTTTTGATATCAAAATTATACATGTCAACGATAATACAAAATATAATACAAACTATAAGATGTTAT
CAGTATTTATTATCATTTAGAATAAATTTTGTGTCGCCCTTAATTGTGAGCGGATAACAATTACGAGCTT
CATGCACAGTGGCGTTGACTCAATATTGGCCATTAGCCATATTATTCATTGGTTATATAGCATAAATCAA
TATTGGCTATTGGCCATTGCATACGTTGTATCTATATCATAATATGTACATTTATATTGGCTCATGTCCA
ATATGACCGCCATGTTGGCATTGATTATTGACTAGTTATTAATAGTAATCAATTACGGGGTCATTAGTTC
ATAGCCCATATATGGAGTTCCGCGTTACATAACTTACGGTAAATGGCCCGCCTGGCTGACCGCCCAACGA
CCCCCGCCCATTGACGTCAATAATGACGTATGTTCCCATAGTAACGCCAATAGGGACTTTCCATTGACGT
CAATGGGTGGAGTATTTACGGTAAACTGCCCACTTGGCAGTACATCAAGTGTATCATATGCCAAGTACGC
CCCCTATTGACGTCAATGACGGTAAATGGCCCGCCTGGCATTATGCCCAGTACATGACCTTATGGGACTT
TCCTACTTGGCAGTACATCTACGTATTAGTCATCGCTATTACCATGGTGATGCGGTTTTGGCAGTACATC
AATGGGCGTGGATAGCGGTTTGACTCACGGGGATTTCCAAGTCTCCACCCCATTGACGTCAATGGGAGTT
TGTTTTGGCACCAAAATCAACGGGACTTTCCAAAATGTCGTAACAACTCCGCCCCATTGACGCAAATGGG
CGGTAGGCGTGTACGGTGGGAGGTCTATATAAGCAGAGCTCGTTTAGTGAACCGTCAGATCGCCTGGAGA
CGCCATCCACGCTGTTTTGACCTCCATAGAAGACACCGGGACCGATCCAGCCTCCGCGGCCGGGAACGGT
GCATTGGAACGCGGATTCCCCGTGCCAAGAGTGACGTAAGTACCGCCTATAGAGTCTATAGGCCCACCCC
CTTGGCTTCGTTAGAACGCGGCTACAATTAATACATAACCTTATGTATCATACACATACGATTTAGGTGA
CACTATAGAATAACATCCACTTTGCCTTTCTCTCCACAGGTGTCCACTCCCAGGTCCAACTGCACCTCGG
TTCTATCGAAAACGCGCCTGCTAGCGCCACCATGAAGACCATCATTGCCCTGAGCTACATCTTCTGCCTG
GTGTTCGCTGCGGCCGCCATTGCTCCTCCATGTACAAGCGAGAAGCACTACGAGCACCTGGGCAGATGCT
GCAACAAGTGCGAGCCTGGCAAGTACATGAGCAGCAAGTGCACCACCACCAGCGATAGCGTGTGTCTGCC
TTGTGGCCCCGATGAGTACCTGGACAGCTGGAACGAAGAGGACAAGTGCCTGCTGCACAAAGTGTGCGAT
ACAGGCAAAGCCCTGGTGGCCGTGGTGGCTGGCAATAGCACAACACCTAGAAGATGTGCCTGCACCGCCG
GCTACCATTGGAGCCAGGATTGCGAGTGCTGCAGACGGAATACCGAATGTGCTCCTGGACTGGGAGCACA
GCATCCTCTGCAGCTGAACAAGGACACCGTGTGCAAACCTTGCCTGGCCGGCTACTTTAGCGACGCCTTT
AGCAGCACCGACAAGTGCAGACCCTGGACCAATTGCACCTTCCTGGGCAAGAGAGTGGAACACCACGGCA
CCGAGAAGTCCGATGCCGTGTGTTCTTCTAGCCTGCCTGCCAGAAAGCCTCCTAACGAGCCTCACGTGTA
CCTGCCTGGCGCGCCGGGCGGCGACAAGACCCACACCTGCCCCCCCTGCCCAGCTCCAGAACTGCTGGGA
GGGCCTTCCGTGTTCCTGTTCCCCCCCAAGCCCAAGGACACCCTGATGATCAGCAGGACCCCCGAGGTGA
CCTGCGTGGTGGTGGCCGTGTCCCACGAGGACCCAGAGGTGAAGTTCAACTGGTACGTGGACGGCGTGGA
GGTGCACAACGCCAAGACCAAGCCCAGAGAGGAGCAGTACAACAGCACCTACAGGGTGGTGTCCGTGCTG
ACCGTGCTGCACCAGGACTGGCTGAACGGCAAAGAATACAAGTGCAAAGTCTCCAACAAGGCCCTGGCTG
CCCCAATCGAAAAGACAATCAGCAAGGCCAAGGGCCAGCCACGGGAGCCCCAGGTGTACACCCTGCCCCC
CAGCCGGGAGGAGATGACCAAGAACCAGGTGTCCCTGACCTGTCTGGTGAAGGGCTTCTACCCCAGCGAT
ATCGCCGTGGAGTGGGAGAGCAACGGCCAGCCCGAGAACAACTACAAGACCACCCCCCCAGTGCTGGACA
GCGACGGCAGCTTCTTCCTGTACAGCAAGCTGACCGTGGACAAGTCCAGGTGGCAGCAGGGCAACGTGTT
CAGCTGCAGCGTGATGCACGAGGCCCTGCACAACCACTACACCCAGAAGTCCCTGAGCCTGAGCCCCGGC
GGCAGCGGTCTTAATGATATTTTCGAGGCTCAGAAGATTGAGTGGCATGAACACCACCACCATCACCACT
AAGGCCGGCCTGTAGTCACTGGCACAACGCGTTACCCGGTAAGCCAATCGGGTATACACGGTCGTCATAC
TGCAGACAGGGTTCTTCTACTTTGCAAGATAGTCTTGAGTAGTAAAATAAATAGATAGAGAAAATCAGCC
TCGACTGTGCCTTCTAGTTGCCAGCCATCTGTTGTTTGCCCCTCCCCCGTGCCTTCCTTGACCCTGGAAG
GTGCCACTCCCACTGTCCTTTCCTAATAAAATGAGGAAATTGCATCACAACACTCAACCCTATCTCGGTC
TATTCTTTTGATTTATAAGGGATTTTGCCGATTTCGGCCTATTGGTTAAAAAATGAGCTGATTTAACAAA
AATTTAACGCGAATTAATTCTGTGGAATGTGTGTCAGTTAGGGTGTGGAAAGTCCCCAGGCTCCCCAGCA
GGCAGAAGTATGCAAAGCATGCATCTCAATTAGTCAGCAACCAGGTGTGGAAAGTCCCCAGGCTCCCCAG
CAGGCAGAAGTATGCAAAGCATGCATCTCAATTAGTCAGCAACCATAGTCCCGCCCCTAACTCCGCCCAT
CCCGCCCCTAACTCCGCCCAGTTCCGCCCATTCTCCGCCCCATGGCTGACTAATTTTTTTTATTTATGCA
GAGGCCGAGGCCGCCTCTGCCTCTGAGCTATTCCAGAAGTAGTGAGGAGGCTTTTTTGGAGGCCTAGGCT
TTTGCAAAAAGCTCCCGGGAGCTTGTATATCCATTTTCGGATCTGATCAGCACGTGTTGACAATTAATCA
TCGGCATAGTATATCGGCATAGTATAATACGACAAGGTGAGGAACTAAACCATGACCGAGTACAAGCCCA
CGGTGCGCCTCGCCACCCGCGACGACGTCCCCAGGGCCGTACGCACCCTCGCCGCCGCGTTCGCCGACTA
CCCCGCCACGCGCCACACCGTCGATCCGGACCGCCACATCGAGCGGGTCACCGAGCTGCAAGAACTCTTC
CTCACGCGCGTCGGGCTCGACATCGGCAAGGTGTGGGTCGCGGACGACGGCGCCGCGGTGGCGGTCTGGA
CCACGCCGGAGAGCGTCGAAGCGGGGGCGGTGTTCGCCGAGATCGGCCCGCGCATGGCCGAGTTGAGCGG
TTCCCGGCTGGCCGCGCAGCAACAGATGGAAGGCCTCCTGGCGCCGCACCGGCCCAAGGAGCCCGCGTGG
TTCCTGGCCACCGTCGGCGTCTCGCCCGACCACCAGGGCAAGGGTCTGGGCAGCGCCGTCGTGCTCCCCG
GAGTGGAGGCGGCCGAGCGCGCCGGGGTGCCCGCCTTCCTGGAGACATCCGCGCCCCGCAACCTCCCCTT
CTACGAGCGGCTCGGCTTCACCGTCACCGCCGACGTCGAGGTGCCCGAAGGACCGCGCACCTGGTGCATG
ACCCGCAAGCCCGGTGCCTGACACGTGCTACGAGATTTCGATTCCACCGCCGCCTTCTATGAAAGGTTGG
GCTTCGGAATCGTTTTCCGGGACGCCGGCTGGATGATCCTCCAGCGCGGGGATCTCATGCTGGAGTTCTT
CGCCCACCCCAACTTGTTTATTGCAGCTTATAATGGTTACAAATAAAGCAATAGCATCACAAATTTCACA
AATAAAGCATTTTTTTCACTGCATTCTAGTTGTGGTTTGTCCAAACTCATCAATGTATCTTATCATGTCT
GTATACCGTCGACCTCTAGCTAGAGCTTGGCGTAATCATGGTCATTACCAATGCTTAATCAGTGAGGCAC
CTATCTCAGCGATCTGTCTATTTCGTTCATCCATAGTTGCCTGACTCCCCGTCGTGTAGATAACTACGAT
ACGGGAGGGCTTACCATCTGGCCCCAGCGCTGCGATGATACCGCGAGAACCACGCTCACCGGCTCCGGAT
TTATCAGCAATAAACCAGCCAGCCGGAAGGGCCGAGCGCAGAAGTGGTCCTGCAACTTTATCCGCCTCCA
TCCAGTCTATTAATTGTTGCCGGGAAGCTAGAGTAAGTAGTTCGCCAGTTAATAGTTTGCGCAACGTTGT
TGCCATCGCTACAGGCATCGTGGTGTCACGCTCGTCGTTTGGTATGGCTTCATTCAGCTCCGGTTCCCAA
CGATCAAGGCGAGTTACATGATCCCCCATGTTGTGCAAAAAAGCGGTTAGCTCCTTCGGTCCTCCGATCG
TTGTCAGAAGTAAGTTGGCCGCAGTGTTATCACTCATGGTTATGGCAGCACTGCATAATTCTCTTACTGT
CATGCCATCCGTAAGATGCTTTTCTGTGACTGGTGAGTACTCAACCAAGTCATTCTGAGAATAGTGTATG
CGGCGACCGAGTTGCTCTTGCCCGGCGTCAATACGGGATAATACCGCGCCACATAGCAGAACTTTAAAAG
TGCTCATCATTGGAAAACGTTCTTCGGGGCGAAAACTCTCAAGGATCTTACCGCTGTTGAGATCCAGTTC
GATGTAACCCACTCGTGCACCCAACTGATCTTCAGCATCTTTTACTTTCACCAGCGTTTCTGGGTGAGCA
AAAACAGGAAGGCAAAATGCCGCAAAAAAGGGAATAAGGGCGACACGGAAATGTTGAATACTCATATTCT
TCCTT
Features (pLannotate 1.2.2; 21 found; start..end, strand, type, name):
    119..143     -  CDS            KanR (fragment): aminoglycoside phosphotransferase; aph(3')-Ia; confers resistance to kanamycin
    254..842     +  rep_origin     ori: high-copy-number ColE1/pMB1/pBR322/pUC origin of replication
   1067..1084    +  terminator     rrnB T2 terminator (fragment): transcription terminator T2 from the E. coli rrnB gene
   1109..1128    -  CDS            lacZα (fragment): LacZα fragment of β-galactosidase; lacZ fragment
   1584..1600    +  protein_bind   lac operator: The lac repressor binds to the lac operator to inhibit transcription in E. coli. This inhibition can be relieved by adding lactose or isopropyl-β-D-thiogalactopyranoside (IPTG). lac repressor encoded by lacI
   1843..2146    +  enhancer       CMV enhancer: human cytomegalovirus immediate early enhancer
   2147..2350    +  promoter       CMV promoter: human cytomegalovirus (CMV) immediate early promoter
   2486..2529    +  intron         CMV intron (fragment): modified intron A from human cytomegalovirus
   2581..2599    +  promoter       SP6 promoter: promoter for bacteriophage SP6 RNA polymerase
   2603..2640    +  CDS            IgH signal sequence (fragment): signal sequence from the mouse immunoglobulin heavy chain variable region
   2674..3300    +  CDS            TNFRSF11A (fragment): TNR11_HUMAN - Also known as RANK. Experimental evidence at protein level: Swiss-Prot protein existence level 1. Receptor for TNFSF11/RANKL/TRANCE/OPGL; essential for RANKL- mediated osteoclastogenesis. Involved in the regulation of interactions between T-cells and dendritic cells. From Homo sapiens (Human).
   3313..3990    +  CDS            IGHG1 (fragment): IGHG1_HUMAN - Experimental evidence at protein level: Swiss-Prot protein existence level 1. Constant region of immunoglobulin heavy chains. Immunoglobulins, also known as antibodies, are membrane-bound or secreted glycoproteins produced by B lymphocytes. In the recognition phase of humoral immunity, the membrane-bound immunoglobulins serve as receptors which, upon binding of a specific antigen, trigger the clonal expansion and differentiation of B lymphocytes into immunoglobulins- secreting plasma cells. Secreted immunoglobulins mediate the effector phase of humoral immunity, which results in
   4205..4316    +  polyA_signal   bGH poly(A) signal: bovine growth hormone polyadenylation signal
   4317..4425    +  rep_origin     f1 ori (fragment): f1 bacteriophage origin of replication; arrow indicates direction of (+) strand synthesis
   4439..4768    +  promoter       SV40 promoter: SV40 enhancer and early promoter
   4816..4863    +  promoter       EM7 promoter: synthetic bacterial promoter&nbsp
   4882..5481    +  CDS            PuroR (fragment): puromycin N-acetyltransferase; pac from Streptomyces; confers resistance to puromycin
   5491..5616    +  CDS            ble (fragment): BLE_KLEPN - Experimental evidence at protein level: Swiss-Prot protein existence level 1. Binding protein with a strong affinity to the bleomycin family of antibiotics. Binds to CL990; an antimitotic-antibiotic compound. From Klebsiella pneumoniae.
   5611..5732    +  polyA_signal   SV40 poly(A) signal: SV40 polyadenylation signal
   5785..6645    -  CDS            AmpR: β-lactamase; bla; confers resistance to ampicillin, carbenicillin, and related antibiotics
   6648..89      -  promoter       AmpR promoter (fragment) (across the origin): bla
