[The description below was written by a language model from this plasmid's Addgene catalogue record and pLannotate feature annotations shown in this document.]
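Description:
pD649-HAsp-TNFRSF11A-Fc(DAPA)-AviTag-6xHis is a mammalian expression plasmid built on the pD649 backbone for producing the extracellular domain of human TNFRSF11A (RANK, the receptor for RANKL) as a secreted Fc fusion protein. It is propagated in E. coli as a high-copy plasmid through a ColE1/pUC-type origin and selected with ampicillin via the bla gene. The sequenced record is 6,655 nt. The feature table also detects an SV40 promoter/EM7 promoter unit driving a puromycin N-acetyltransferase coding sequence with an SV40 poly(A) signal, which would allow puromycin selection in mammalian cells, although the catalogue entry does not mention this. Short fragments annotated as KanR, lacZα, ble and f1 ori appear to be backbone remnants rather than functional elements.

The expression cassette is driven by the CMV immediate-early enhancer and promoter, followed by a fragment of CMV intron A and an SP6 promoter, which could support in vitro transcription and serves as a sequencing primer site. The open reading frame begins with a secretion signal, named HAsp in the construct but matched by the annotation software to a fragment of an immunoglobulin heavy-chain signal sequence. This is followed by the TNFRSF11A ectodomain, cloned between retained NotI and AscI sites, and then a human IgG1 Fc region and a bGH polyadenylation signal. The Fc carries the D265A and P329A (DAPA) substitutions, which are generally used to reduce Fc effector binding. The C-terminal AviTag, a site for BirA-mediated biotinylation, and the 6xHis tag for metal-affinity purification are listed in the catalogue but were not annotated individually. The plasmid belongs to a collection made for screening extracellular protein-protein interactions among human cell-surface proteins. The depositor notes that some plasmids in the collection may carry an IS4-like transposase insertion upstream of the CMV promoter, though no such feature is annotated in this sequence.
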