Addgene plasmid #156589: pD649-HAsp-TNFRSF11A-Fc(DAPA)-AviTag-6xHis
Purpose: Mammalian expression of cell-surface protein extracellular domain fused to Fc(DAPA)-Avi-6xHis. Protein is secreted from cells.
Depositing lab: Chris Garcia. Depositing organization: Stanford University. Publication: A Human IgSF Cell-Surface Interactome Reveals a Complex Network of Protein-Protein Interactions. Wojtowicz WM, Vielmetter J, Fernandes RA, Siepe DH, Eastman CL, Chisholm GB, Cox S, Klock H, Anderson PW, Rue SM, Miller JJ, Glaser SM, Bragstad ML, Vance J, Lam AW, Lesley SA, Zinn K, Garcia KC. Cell. 2020 Aug 20;182(4):1027-1043.e17. doi: 10.1016/j.cell.2020.07.025. PubMed 32822567.
Backbone
  Vector backbone: pD649
  Backbone size w/o insert (bp): 6106
  Vector type: Mammalian Expression
Growth in bacteria
  Bacterial resistance: Ampicillin, 100 μg/mL
  Growth temperature: 37°C
  Growth strain: DH5alpha
  Copy number: High Copy
Gene/Insert
  Gene/Insert name: TNFRSF11A (alt name: TNR11)
  Species: H. sapiens (human)
  Insert size (bp): 549
  Mutation: Fc region of human IgG contains D265A and P329A mutations (DAPA)
  Entrez Gene: TNFRSF11A (a.k.a. CD265, FEO, LOH18CR1, ODFR, OFE, OPTB7, OSTS, PDB2, RANK, TRANCE-R, TRANCER)
  Promoter: CMV/SP6
  Tag / fusion protein: Fc(DAPA)-AviTag-6xHis (C terminal on backbone)
  Cloning method: Restriction Enzyme; 5′ cloning site GCGGCCGC (not destroyed); 3′ cloning site GGCGCGCC (not destroyed)
  Sequencing primers: 5′ ATTTAGGTGACACTATAG; 3′ CACGTACCAGTTGAACTTCACC
Resource information
  A portion of this plasmid was derived from a plasmid made by: synthesis by ThermoFisher
Terms and licenses: Academic/Nonprofit Terms; Industry Terms: Not Available to Industry
Depositor comments: Some plasmids in this collection may have an IS4-like element ISVsa5 family transposase upstream of the CMV promoter.
How to cite: pD649-HAsp-TNFRSF11A-Fc(DAPA)-AviTag-6xHis was a gift from Chris Garcia (Addgene plasmid # 156589 ; http://n2t.net/addgene:156589 ; RRID:Addgene_156589)
