>Addgene plasmid #156589 | pD649-HAsp-TNFRSF11A-Fc(DAPA)-AviTag-6xHis | depositor partial sequence | sequence record 302288 | insert (extracellular domain)
ATTGCTCCTCCATGTACAAGCGAGAAGCACTACGAGCACCTGGGCAGATGCTGCAACAAGTGCGAGCCTG
GCAAGTACATGAGCAGCAAGTGCACCACCACCAGCGATAGCGTGTGTCTGCCTTGTGGCCCCGATGAGTA
CCTGGACAGCTGGAACGAAGAGGACAAGTGCCTGCTGCACAAAGTGTGCGATACAGGCAAAGCCCTGGTG
GCCGTGGTGGCTGGCAATAGCACAACACCTAGAAGATGTGCCTGCACCGCCGGCTACCATTGGAGCCAGG
ATTGCGAGTGCTGCAGACGGAATACCGAATGTGCTCCTGGACTGGGAGCACAGCATCCTCTGCAGCTGAA
CAAGGACACCGTGTGCAAACCTTGCCTGGCCGGCTACTTTAGCGACGCCTTTAGCAGCACCGACAAGTGC
AGACCCTGGACCAATTGCACCTTCCTGGGCAAGAGAGTGGAACACCACGGCACCGAGAAGTCCGATGCCG
TGTGTTCTTCTAGCCTGCCTGCCAGAAAGCCTCCTAACGAGCCTCACGTGTACCTGCCT
